>Addgene plasmid #8841 | pKM1137 | depositor full sequence | sequence record 6771 | Author sequence
TTCTTGAAGACGAAAGGGCCTCGTGATACGCCTATTTTTATAGGTTAATGTCATGATAATAATGGTTTCT
TAGACGTCAGGTGGCACTTTTCGGGGAAATGTGCGCGGAACCCCTATTTGTTTATTTTTCTAAATACATT
CAAATATGTATCCGCTCATGAGACAATAACCCTGATAAATGCTTCAATAATATTGAAAAAGGAAGAGTAT
GAGTATTCAACATTTCCGTGTCGCCCTTATTCCCTTTTTTGCGGCATTTTGCCTTCCTGTTTTTGCTCAC
CCAGAAACGCTGGTGAAAGTAAAAGATGCTGAAGATCAGTTGGGTGCACGAGTGGGTTACATCGAACTGG
ATCTCAACAGCGGTAAGATCCTTGAGAGTTTTCGCCCCGAAGAACGTTTTCCAATGATGAGCACTTTTAA
AGTTCTGCTATGTGGCGCGGTATTATCCCGTGTTGACGCCGGGCAAGAGCAACTCGGTCGCCGCATACAC
TATTCTCAGAATGACTTGGTTGAGTACTCACCAGTCACAGAAAAGCATCTTACGGATGGCATGACAGTAA
GAGAATTATGCAGTGCTGCCATAACCATGAGTGATAACACTGCGGCCAACTTACTTCTGACAACGATCGG
AGGACCGAAGGAGCTAACCGCTTTTTTGCACAACATGGGGGATCATGTAACTCGCCTTGATCGTTGGGAA
CCGGAGCTGAATGAAGCCATACCAAACGACGAGCGTGACACCACGATGCCTGCAGCAATGGCAACAACGT
TGCGCAAACTATTAACTGGCGAACTACTTACTCTAGCTTCCCGGCAACAATTAATAGACTGGATGGAGGC
GGATAAAGTTGCAGGACCACTTCTGCGCTCGGCCCTTCCGGCTGGCTGGTTTATTGCTGATAAATCTGGA
GCCGGTGAGCGTGGGTCTCGCGGTATCATTGCAGCACTGGGGCCAGATGGTAAGCCCTCCCGTATCGTAG
TTATCTACACGACGGGGAGTCAGGCAACTATGGATGAACGAAATAGACAGATCGCTGAGATAGGTGCCTC
ACTGATTAAGCATTGGTAACTGTCAGACCAAGTTTACTCATATATACTTTAGATTGATTTAAAACTTCAT
TTTTAATTTAAAAGGATCTAGGTGAAGATCCTTTTTGATAATCTCATGACCAAAATCCCTTAACGTGAGT
TTTCGTTCCACTGAGCGTCAGACCCCGTAGAAAAGATCAAAGGATCTTCTTGAGATCCTTTTTTTCTGCG
CGTAATCTGCTGCTTGCAAACAAAAAAACCACCGCTACCAGCGGTGGTTTGTTTGCCGGATCAAGAGCTA
CCAACTCTTTTTCCGAAGGTAACTGGCTTCAGCAGAGCGCAGATACCAAATACTGTCCTTCTAGTGTAGC
CGTAGTTAGGCCACCACTTCAAGAACTCTGTAGCACCGCCTACATACCTCGCTCTGCTAATCCTGTTACC
AGTGGCTGCTGCCAGTGGCGATAAGTCGTGTCTTACCGGGTTGGACTCAAGACGATAGTTACCGGATAAG
GCGCAGCGGTCGGGCTGAACGGGGGGTTCGTGCACACAGCCCAGCTTGGAGCGAACGACCTACACCGAAC
TGAGATACCTACAGCGTGAGCTATGAGAAAGCGCCACGCTTCCCGAAGGGAGAAAGGCGGACAGGTATCC
GGTAAGCGGCAGGGTCGGAACAGGAGAGCGCACGAGGGAGCTTCCAGGGGGAAACGCCTGGTATCTTTAT
AGTCCTGTCGGGTTTCGCCACCTCTGACTTGAGCGTCGATTTTTGTGATGCTCGTCAGGGGGGCGGAGCC
TATGGAAAAACGCCAGCAACGCGGCCTTTTTACGGTTCCTGGCCTTTTGCTGGCCTTTTGCTCACATGTT
CTTTCCTGCGTTATCCCCTGATTCTGTGGATAACCGTATTACCGCCTTTGAGTGAGCTGATACCGCTCGC
CGCAGCCGAACGACCGAGCGCAGCGAGTCAGTGAGCGAGGAAGCGGAAGAGCGCCTGATGCGGTATTTTC
TCCTTACGCATCTGTGCGGTATTTCACACCGCATATATGGTGCACTCTCAGTACAATCTGCTCTGATGCC
GCATAGTTAAGCCAGTATACACTCCGCTATCGCTACGTGACTGGGTCATGGCTGCGCCCCGACACCCGCC
AACACCCGCTGACGCGCCCTGACGGGCTTGTCTGCTCCCGGCATCCGCTTACAGACAAGCTGTGACCGTC
TCCGGGAGCTGCATGTGTCAGAGGTTTTCACCGTCATCACCGAAACGCGCGAGGCAGCTGCGGTAAAGCT
CATCAGCGTGGTCGTGAAGCGATTCACAGATGTCTGCCTGTTCATCCGCGTCCAGCTCGTTGAGTTTCTC
CAGAAGCGTTAATGTCTGGCTTCTGATAAAGCGGGCCATGTTAAGGGCGGTTTTTTCCTGTTTGGTCACT
GATGCCTCCGTGTAAGGGGGATTTCTGTTCATGGGGGTAATGATACCGATGAAACGAGAGAGGATGCTCA
CGATACGGGTTACTGATGATGAACATGCCCGGTTACTGGAACGTTGTGAGGGTAAACAACTGGCGGTATG
GATGCGGCGGGACCAGAGAAAAATCACTCAGGGTCAATGCCAGCGCTTCGTTAATACAGATGTAGGTGTT
CCACAGGGTAGCCAGCAGCATCCTGCGATGCAGATCCGGAACATAATGGTGCAGGGCGCTGACTTCCGCG
TTTCCAGACTTTACGAAACACGGAAACCGAAGACCATTCATGTTGTTGCTCAGGTCGCAGACGTTTTGCA
GCAGCAGTCGCTTCACGTTCGCTCGCGTATCGGTGATTCATTCTGCTAACCAGTAAGGCAACCCCGCCAG
CCTAGCCGGGTCCTCAACGACAGGAGCACGATCATGCGCACCCGTGGCCAGGACCCAACGCTGCCCGAGA
TGCGCCGCGTGCGGCTGCTGGAGATGGCGGACGCGATGGATATGTTCTGCCAAGGGTTGGTTTGCGCATT
CACAGTTCTCCGCAAGAATTGATTGGCTCCAATTCTTGGAGTGGTGAATCCGTTAGCGAGGTGCCGCCGG
CTTCCATTCAGGTCGAGGTGGCCCGGCTCCATGCACCGCGACGCAACGCGGGGAGGCAGACAAGGTATAG
GGCGGCGCCTACAATCCATGCCAACCCGTTCCATGTGCTCGCCGAGGCGGCATAAATCGCCGTGACGATC
AGCGGTCCAGTGATCGAAGTTAGGCTGGTAAGAGCCGCGAGCGATCCTTGAAGCTGTCCCTGATGGTCGT
CATCTACCTGCCTGGACAGCATGGCCTGCAACGCGGGCATCCCGATGCCGCCGGAAGCGAGAAGAATCAT
AATGGGGAAGGCCATCCAGCCTCGCGTCGCGAACGCCAGCAAGACGTAGCCCAGCGCGTCGGCCGCCATG
CCGGCGATAATGGCCTGCTTCTCGCCGAAACGTTTGGTGGCGGGACCAGTGACGAAGGCTTGAGCGAGGG
CGTGCAAGATTCCGAATACCGCAAGCGACAGGCCGATCATCGTCGCGCTCCAGCGAAAGCGGTCCTCGCC
GAAAATGACCCAGAGCGCTGCCGGCACCTGTCCTACGAGTTGCATGATAAAGAAGACAGTCATAAGTGCG
GCGACGATAGTCATGCCCCGCGCCCACCGGAAGGAGCTGACTGGGTTGAAGGCTCTCAAGGGCATCGGTC
GAGATCCCGGTGCCTAATGAGTGAGCTAACTTACATTAATTGCGTTGCGCTCACTGCCCGCTTTCCAGTC
GGGAAACCTGTCGTGCCAGCTGCATTAATGAATCGGCCAACGCGCGGGGAGAGGCGGTTTGCGTATTGGG
CGCCAGGGTGGTTTTTCTTTTCACCAGTGAGACGGGCAACAGCTGATTGCCCTTCACCGCCTGGCCCTGA
GAGAGTTGCAGCAAGCGGTCCACGCTGGTTTGCCCCAGCAGGCGAAAATCCTGTTTGATGGTGGTTAACG
GCGGGATATAACATGAGCTGTCTTCGGTATCGTCGTATCCCACTACCGAGATATCCGCACCAACGCGCAG
CCCGGACTCGGTAATGGCGCGCATTGCGCCCAGCGCCATCTGATCGTTGGCAACCAGCATCGCAGTGGGA
ACGATGCCCTCATTCAGCATTTGCATGGTTTGTTGAAAACCGGACATGGCACTCCAGTCGCCTTCCCGTT
CCGCTATCGGCTGAATTTGATTGCGAGTGAGATATTTATGCCAGCCAGCCAGACGCAGACGCGCCGAGAC
AGAACTTAATGGGCCCGCTAACAGCGCGATTTGCTGGTGACCCAATGCGACCAGATGCTCCACGCCCAGT
CGCGTACCGTCTTCATGGGAGAAAATAATACTGTTGATGGGTGTCTGGTCAGAGACATCAAGAAATAACG
CCGGAACATTAGTGCAGGCAGCTTCCACAGCAATGGCATCCTGGTCATCCAGCGGATAGTTAATGATCAG
CCCACTGACGCGTTGCGCGAGAAGATTGTGCACCGCCGCTTTACAGGCTTCGACGCCGCTTCGTTCTACC
ATCGACACCACCACGCTGGCACCCAGTTGATCGGCGCGAGATTTAATCGCCGCGACAATTTGCGACGGCG
CGTGCAGGGCCAGACTGGAGGTGGCAACGCCAATCAGCAACGACTGTTTGCCCGCCAGTTGTTGTGCCAC
GCGGTTGGGAATGTAATTCAGCTCCGCCATCGCCGCTTCCACTTTTTCCCGCGTTTTCGCAGAAACGTGG
CTGGCCTGGTTCACCACGCGGGAAACGGTCTGATAAGAGACACCGGCATACTCTGCGACATCGTATAACG
TTACTGGTTTCACATTCACCACCCTGAATTGACTCTCTTCCGGGCGCTATCATGCCATACCGCGAAAGGT
TTTGCGCCATTCGATGGTGTCCGGGATCTCGACGCTCTCCCTTATGCGACTCCTGCATTAGGAAGCAGCC
CAGTAGTAGGTTGAGGCCGTTGAGCACCGCCGCCGCAAGGAATGGTGCATGCAAGGAGATGGCGCCCAAC
AGTCCCCCGGCCACGGGGCCTGCCACCATACCCACGCCGAAACAAGCGCTCATGAGCCCGAAGTGGCGAG
CCCGATCTTCCCCATCGGTGATGTCGGCGATATAGGCGCCAGCAACCGCACCTGTGGCGCCGGTGATGCC
GGCCACGATGCGTCCGGCGTAGAGGATCGAGATCTCGATCCCGCGAAATTAATACGACTCACTATAGGGG
AATTGTGAGCGGATAACAATTCCCCTCTAGAAATAATTTTGTTTAACTTTAAGAAGGAGATATACCATGA
AAATTGAAGAAGGACAACTCACTATTTGGATCAATGGTGATAAAGGCTATAACGGTTTGGCGGAAGTCGG
TAAGAAGTTTGAAGCCGACACCGGAATCAAAGTTACTGTCGCTCATCCTGATGCGCTACAAGATAAATTC
CCACAAACCGCAGCAACAGGTGATGGTCCTGACATTGTGTTTTGGGCTCACGACCGTTTTGGCGGTTATG
CGGAAGCTGGCCTATTAGTCGAAATCAAACCTTCTGCAAAAATTCAAGAAGGCATCGTAGATTTCGCATG
GGATGCAGTGAAATACAACGGCAAAATCATTGGTTATCCAATTGCGGTGGAATCGTTATCACTGATTTAT
AACAAAGACCTTGTCCCTAACCCACCGAAAAGCTGGGAAGAAGTCGCTGAGCTGGATGCCAAACTGAAGA
AAGAAGGCAAATCGGCCATCATGTGGAACCTGAAAGAGCCTTACTTCACTTGGCCTTTGATGGCGGCTGA
TGGCGGTTACGCATTCAAATACGGTGTTGATGGCTATGATGTGAAAGACGCAGGTATCAACAATAAAGGC
GTAAAAGACGCGATGAACTTCGTGAAAGGCCTTGTGGATAAAGGCGTGATCTCTCCAGATATGGATTACT
CAGTGTCTGAGTCTGCCTTTAACCAAGGTAATACCGCGATGACCATCAACGGTCCATGGTCTTGGGGCAA
CATCGAGAAATCAGGCATCAACTACGGTGTGACCACTTTGCCTAAATTTAACGGTCAAGCGTCAAAACCT
TTCGTTGGCGTTCTCACCGCCGGCATCAGCACCGCTTCTCCAAATAAAGATCTGGCGGTGGAATTCATCG
AAAACTATCTGCTGACTAACGATGGTCTGCGCATGGTAAACAACGATAAACCACTAGGTGCGGTTGCGCT
GAACTCTTTCCAACGTGAACTGGATGCGGATGCGCGCATTGCGGCGACCATGGATAACGCCATGAACGGC
GAAATTATGCCTAACATTCCACAAATGAACGCGTTTTGGAGCTCTGCGAAAAACGCCATCATCAACATCG
TTGATGGTCGTCAAACCGTGGATGCCGCTCTGGCTGATGCTGAAAAGCAGATGACGAAACCCATCACAAG
TTTGTACAAAAAAGCTGAACGAGAAACGTAAAATGATATAAATATCAATATATTAAATTAGATTTTGCAT
AAAAAACAGACTACATAATACTGTAAAACACAACATATCCAGTCACTATGGCGGCCGCATTAGGCACCCC
AGGCTTTACACTTTATGCTTCCGGCTCGTATAATGTGTGGATTTTGAGTTAGGATCCGGCGAGATTTTCA
GGAGCTAAGGAAGCTAAAATGGAGAAAAAAATCACTGGATATACCACCGTTGATATATCCCAATGGCATC
GTAAAGAACATTTTGAGGCATTTCAGTCAGTTGCTCAATGTACCTATAACCAGACCGTTCAGCTGGATAT
TACGGCCTTTTTAAAGACCGTAAAGAAAAATAAGCACAAGTTTTATCCGGCCTTTATTCACATTCTTGCC
CGCCTGATGAATGCTCATCCGGAATTCCGTATGGCAATGAAAGACGGTGAGCTGGTGATATGGGATAGTG
TTCACCCTTGTTACACCGTTTTCCATGAGCAAACTGAAACGTTTTCATCGCTCTGGAGTGAATACCACGA
CGATTTCCGGCAGTTTCTACACATATATTCGCAAGATGTGGCGTGTTACGGTGAAAACCTGGCCTATTTC
CCTAAAGGGTTTATTGAGAATATGTTTTTCGTCTCAGCCAATCCCTGGGTGAGTTTCACCAGTTTTGATT
TAAACGTGGCCAATATGGACAACTTCTTCGCCCCCGTTTTCACCATGGGCAAATATTATACGCAAGGCGA
CAAGGTGCTGATGCCGCTGGCGATTCAGGTTCATCATGCCGTCTGTGATGGCTTCCATGTCGGCAGAATG
CTTAATGAATTACAACAGTACTGCGATGAGTGGCAGGGCGGGGCGTAAACGCGTGGATCCGGCTTACTAA
AAGCCAGATAACAGTATGCGTATTTGCGCGCTGATTTTTGCGGTATAAGAATATATACTGATATGTATAC
CCGAAGTATGTCAAAAAGAGGTGTGCTATGAAGCAGCGTATTACAGTGACAGTTGACAGCGACAGCTATC
AGTTGCTCAAGGCATATATGATGTCAATATCTCCGGTCTGGTAAGCACAACCATGCAGAATGAAGCCCGT
CGTCTGCGTGCCGAACGCTGGAAAGCGGAAAATCAGGAAGGGATGGCTGAGGTCGCCCGGTTTATTGAAA
TGAACGGCTCTTTTGCTGACGAGAACAGGGACTGGTGAAATGCAGTTTAAGGTTTACACCTATAAAAGAG
AGAGCCGTTATCGTCTGTTTGTGGATGTACAGAGTGATATTATTGACACGCCCGGGCGACGGATGGTGAT
CCCCCTGGCCAGTGCACGTCTGCTGTCAGATAAAGTCTCCCGTGAACTTTACCCGGTGGTGCATATCGGG
GATGAAAGCTGGCGCATGATGACCACCGATATGGCCAGTGTGCCGGTCTCCGTTATCGGGGAAGAAGTGG
CTGATCTCAGCCACCGCGAAAATGACATCAAAAACGCCATTAACCTGATGTTCTGGGGAATATAAATGTC
AGGCTCCCTTATACACAGCCAGTCTGCAGGTCGACCATAGTGACTGGATATGTTGTGTTTTACAGTATTA
TGTAGTCTGTTTTTTATGCAAAATCTAATTTAATATATTGATATTTATATCATTTTACGTTTCTCGTTCA
GCTTTCTTGTACAAAGTGGTGATGGGTAAGGATCCGGCTGCTAACAAAGCCCGAAAGGAAGCTGAGTTGG
CTGCTGCCACCGCTGAGCAATAACTAGCATAACCCCTTGGGGCCTCTAAACGGGTCTTGAGGGGTTTTTT
GCTGAAAGGAGGAACTATATCCGGATATCCCGCAAGAGGCCCGGCAGTACCGGCATAACCAAGCCTATGC
CTACAGCATCCAGGGTGACGGTGCCGAGGATGACGATGAGCGCATTGTTAGATTTCATACACGGTGCCTG
ACTGCGTTAGCAATTTAACTGTGATAAACTACCGCATTAAAGCTTATCGA
Features (pLannotate 1.2.2; 25 found; start..end, strand, type, name):
    104..208     +  promoter       AmpR promoter: bla
    209..1069    +  CDS            AmpR: β-lactamase; bla; confers resistance to ampicillin, carbenicillin, and related antibiotics
   1240..1828    +  rep_origin     ori: high-copy-number ColE1/pMB1/pBR322/pUC origin of replication
   2014..2156    -  misc_feature   bom: basis of mobility region from pBR322
   2258..2449    -  CDS            rop: Rop protein, which maintains plasmids at low copy number; rop
   2466..2846    +  CDS            YPB1_ECOLX: Protein predicted: Swiss-Prot protein existence level 4. From Escherichia coli.
   3088..3712    -  CDS            TcR (fragment): tetracycline efflux protein; tet; confers resistance to tetracycline
   3727..3748    -  protein_bind   CAP binding site: CAP binding activates transcription in the presence of cAMP. E. coli catabolite activator protein
   3761..4843    -  CDS            lacI: lac repressor; lacI; The lac repressor binds to the lac operator to inhibit transcription in E. coli. This inhibition can be relieved by adding lactose or isopropyl-β-D-thiogalactopyranoside (IPTG).
   4844..4921    -  promoter       lacI promoter: lacI
   4929..5208    -  CDS            TcR (fragment): tetracycline efflux protein; tet; confers resistance to tetracycline
   5230..5248    +  promoter       T7 promoter: promoter for bacteriophage T7 RNA polymerase
   5249..5273    +  protein_bind   lac operator: The lac repressor binds to the lac operator to inhibit transcription in E. coli. This inhibition can be relieved by adding lactose or isopropyl-β-D-thiogalactopyranoside (IPTG). lac repressor encoded by lacI
   5288..5310    +  RBS            RBS: efficient ribosome binding site from bacteriophage T7 gene 10 (Olins and Rangwala, 1989)
   5320..6429    +  CDS            malE (fragment): MALE_SALTY - Experimental evidence at protein level: Swiss-Prot protein existence level 1. Part of the ABC transporter complex MalEFGK involved in maltose/maltodextrin import. Binds maltose and higher maltodextrins. From Salmonella typhimurium (strain LT2 / SGSC1412 / ATCC 700720).
   6436..6560    +  protein_bind   attR1: mutant version of attR; recombination site for the Gateway® LR reaction LR Clonase™
   6585..6615    +  promoter       lac UV5 promoter: E. coli lac promoter with an "up" mutation
   6640..6668    +  promoter       cat promoter (fragment): promoter of the E. coli cat gene encoding chloramphenicol acetyltransferase
   6669..7328    +  CDS            CmR: chloramphenicol acetyltransferase; cat; confers resistance to chloramphenicol
   7507..7665    +  CDS            ccdA (fragment): CCDA_ECO57 - Also known as H, letA. Experimental evidence at protein level: Swiss-Prot protein existence level 1. Antitoxin component of a type II toxin-antitoxin (TA) system which inhibits the post-segregational killing (PSK) of plasmid-free cells, also referred to as a plasmid addiction system. Binds to and blocks the activity of CcdB; will also remove bound CcdB protein from the CcdB-GyrA complex by forming a CcdA-CcdB complex, a process termed rejuvenation. Functions as a transcriptional corepressor for the ccdAB operon, repression also requires CcdB (By similarity). From Escherichia coli
   7670..7972    +  CDS            ccdB: CCDB_ECOLI - Also known as G, letB, letD. Experimental evidence at protein level: Swiss-Prot protein existence level 1. Toxic component of a type II toxin-antitoxin (TA) system, functioning in plasmid maintainence. Responsible for the post- segregational killing (PSK) of plasmid-free cells, also referred to as a plasmid addiction system. Half-life of over 2 hours. Cell killing by CcdB is accompanied by filamentation, defects in chromosome and plasmid segregation, defects in cell division, formation of anucleate cells, decreased DNA synthesis and plasmid loss. Interferes with the activity of DN
   8016..8140    -  protein_bind   attR2: mutant version of attR; recombination site for the Gateway® LR reaction LR Clonase™
   8157..8206    +  CDS            SET1 (fragment): solubility-enhancement tag derived from T7 phage gene 10B
   8214..8261    +  terminator     T7 terminator: transcription terminator for bacteriophage T7 RNA polymerase
   8284..8388    -  CDS            TcR (fragment): tetracycline efflux protein; tet; confers resistance to tetracycline
