[The description below was written by a language model from this plasmid's Addgene catalogue record and pLannotate feature annotations shown in this document.]
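Description:
pKM1137 is a Gateway destination vector for bacterial expression, built on the Novagen pET11 backbone and designed to produce passenger proteins fused to the C-terminus of Vibrio cholerae maltose-binding protein (MBP). It replicates in E. coli from a pBR322-type origin accompanied by the bom site and the rop gene, consistent with its listing as low copy, and carries an ampicillin resistance gene on the backbone. Remnants of the pBR322 tetracycline resistance gene are present only as fragments. The catalogue gives the backbone as about 6.7 kb, while the depositor's full sequence is 8,450 nt, which includes the MBP and Gateway cassette.

Expression is driven by a T7 promoter with an adjacent lac operator and the T7 gene 10 ribosome binding site. A lacI gene on the plasmid supplies repressor, so transcription is IPTG-inducible in hosts that provide T7 RNA polymerase. The MBP open reading frame follows. The annotation software matched it to Salmonella malE by homology, but the depositor identifies it as the V. cholerae protein with its presumptive N-terminal signal peptide removed, which should keep the fusion in the cytoplasm. Downstream lies the Gateway cassette: attR1 and attR2 flank a chloramphenicol resistance gene and the ccdB gyrase poison, with a T7 terminator beyond attR2. In an LR recombination with an entry clone, the gene of interest replaces this cassette in frame with MBP. Loss of ccdB provides counterselection against unrecombined vector, and the empty vector itself must be kept in a CcdB-resistant strain. The vector comes from work comparing maltodextrin-binding proteins from different bacteria and archaea as solubility-enhancing fusion partners.
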