Addgene plasmid #8841: pKM1137
Purpose: (Empty Backbone)
Depositing lab: David Waugh. Depositing organization: National Cancer Institute (NCI). Publication: Maltodextrin-binding proteins from diverse bacteria and archaea are potent solubility enhancers. Fox JD, Routzahn KM, Bucher MH, Waugh DS. FEBS Lett. 2003 Feb 27. 537(1-3):53-7. 10.1016/S0014-5793(03)00070-X PubMed 12606030.
Backbone
  Vector backbone: pET11
  Backbone manufacturer: Novagen
  Backbone size (bp): 6700
  Vector type: Bacterial Expression
  Tag / fusion protein: V. cholera MBP (N terminal on backbone)
Growth in bacteria
  Bacterial resistance: Chloramphenicol and Ampicillin, 25 & 100 μg/mL
  Growth temperature: 37°C
  Growth strain: ccdB Survival
  Growth instructions: Because it carries a gene (ccdB ) that encodes a lethal DNA gyrase poison, this vector must be propogated in an E. coli gyrA mutant such as DB3 or DB5 (Invitrogen), which is immune to the action of CcdB.
  Copy number: Low Copy
Gene/Insert
  Cloning method: Gateway Cloning
  Sequencing primers: 5′ pBRrevBam; T7; 3′ T7term
Terms and licenses: Academic/Nonprofit Terms; Industry Terms: Not Available to Industry
Depositor comments: A Gateway destination vector for the production of recombinant proteins as fusions to the C-terminus of V. cholera maltose-binding protein. Presumptive N-terminal signal peptide deleted.
How to cite: pKM1137 was a gift from David Waugh (Addgene plasmid # 8841 ; http://n2t.net/addgene:8841 ; RRID:Addgene_8841)
