>Addgene plasmid #8841 | pKM1137 | addgene partial sequence | sequence record 17310 | T7 5'-TAATACGACTCACTATAGGG-3'
TCTAGAATAATTTTGTTTAACTTTAAGAAGGAGATATACCATGAAAATTGAAGAAGGACAACTCACTATT
TGGATCAATGGTGATAAAGGCTATAACGGTTTGGCGGAAGTCGGTAAGAAGTTTGAAGCCGACACCGGAA
TCAAAGTTACTGTCGCTCATCCTGATGCGCTACAAGATAAATTCCCACAAACCGCAGCAACAGGTGATGG
TCCTGACATTGTGTTTTGGGCTCACGACCGTTTTGGCGGTTATGCGGAAGCTGGCCTATTAGTCGAAATC
AAACCTTCTGCAAAAATTCAAGAAGGCATCGTAGATTTCGCATGGGATGCAGTGAAATACAACGGCAAAA
TCATTGGTTATCCAATTGCGGTGGAATCGTTATCACTGATTTATAACAAAGACCTTGTCCCTAACCCACC
GAAAAGCTGGGAAGAAGTCGCTGAGCTGGATGCCAAACTGAAGAAAGAAGGCAAATCGGCCATCATGTGG
AACCTGAAAGAGCCTTACTTCACTTGGCCTTTGATGGCGGCTGATGGCGGTTACGCATTCAAATACGGTG
TTGATGGCTATGATGTGAAAGACGCAGGTATCAACAATAAAGGCGTAAAAGACGCGATGAACTTCGTGAA
AGGCCTTGTGGATAAAGGCGTGATCTCTCCAGATATGGATTACTCAGTGTCTGAGTCTGCCTTTAACCAA
GGTAATACCGCGATGACCATCAACGGTCCATGGTCTTGGG
