>Addgene plasmid #8841 | pKM1137 | addgene partial sequence | sequence record 67815 | pBRrevBam 5'-GGTGATGTCGGCGATATAGG-3'
GCCGGCCACGATGCGTCCGGCGTAGAGGATCGAGATCTCGATCCCGCGAAATTAATACGACTCACTATAG
GGGAATTGTGAGCGGATAACAATTCCCCTCTAGAAATAATTTTGTTTAACTTTAAGAAGGAGATATACCA
TGAAAATTGAAGAAGGACAACTCACTATTTGGATCAATGGTGATAAAGGCTATAACGGTTTGGCGGAAGT
CGGTAAGAAGTTTGAAGCCGACACCGGAATCAAAGTTACTGTCGCTCATCCTGATGCGCTACAAGATAAA
TTCCCACAAACCGCAGCAACAGGTGATGGTCCTGACATTGTGTTTTGGGCTCACGACCGTTTTGGCGGTT
ATGCGGAAGCTGGCCTATTAGTCGAAATCAAACCTTCTGCAAAAATTCAAGAAGGCATCGTAGATTTCGC
ATGGGATGCAGTGAAATACAACGGCAAAATCATTGGTTATCCAATTGCGGTGGAATCGTTATCACTGATT
TATAACAAAGACCTTGTCCCTAACCCACCGAAAAGCTGGGAAGAAGTCGCTGAGCTGGATGCCAAACTGA
AGAAAGAAGGCAAATCGGCCATCATGTGGAACCTGAAAGAGCCTTACTTCACTTGGCCTTTGATGGCGGC
TGATGGCGGTTACGCATTCAAATACGGTGTTGATGGCTATGATGTGAAAGACGCAGGTATCAACAATAAA
GGCGTAAAAGACGCGATGAACTTCGTGAAAGGCCTTGTGGATAAAGGCGTGATCTCTCCAGATATGGATT
ACTCAGTGTCTGAGTCTGCCTTTAACCAAGGTAATACCGCGATGACCATC
