>Addgene plasmid #8841 | pKM1137 | addgene partial sequence | sequence record 67816 | CAT-R 5'-GCAACTGACTGAAATGCCTC-3'
AACGGTGGTATATCCAGTGATTTTTTTCTCCATTTTAGCTTCCTTAGCTCCTGAAAATCTCGACGGATCC
TAACTCAAAATCCACACATTATACGAGCCGGAAGCATAAAGTGTAAAGCCTGGGGTGCCTAATGCGGCCG
CCATAGTGACTGGATATGTTGTGTTTTACAGTATTATGTAGTCTGTTTTTTATGCAAAATCTAATTTAAT
ATATTGATATTTATATCATTTTACGTTTCTCGTTCAGCTTTTTTGTACAAACTTGTGATGGGTTTCGTCA
TCTGCTTTTCAGCATCAGCCAGAGCGGCATCCACGGTTTGACGACCATCAACGATGTTGATGATGGCGTT
TTTCGCAGAGCTCCAAAACGCGTTCATTTGTGGAATGTTAGGCATAATTTCGCCGTTCATGGCGTTATCC
ATGGTCGCCGCAATGCGCGCATCCGCATCCAGTTCACGTTGGAAAGAGTTCAGCGCAACCGCACCTAGTG
GTTTATCGTTGTTTACCATGCGCAGACCATCGTTAGTCAGCAGATAGTTTTCGATGAATTCCACCGCCAG
ATCTTTATTTGGAGAAGCGGTGCTGATGCCGGCGGTGAGAACGCCAACGAAAGGTTTTGACGCTTGACCG
TTAAATTTAGGCAAAGTGGTCACACCGTAGTTGATGCCTGATTTCTCGATGTTGCCCCAAGACCATGGAC
CGTTGATGGTCATCGCGGTATTACCTTGGTTAAAGGCAGACTCAGACACTGAGTAATCCATATCTGGAGA
GATCACGCCTT
