>Addgene plasmid #8841 | pKM1137 | addgene partial sequence | sequence record 67817 | ccdb-fwd 5'-GCATGATGACCACCGATATG-3'
GGCTGATCTCAGCCACCGCGAAAATGACATCAAAAACGCCATTAACCTGATGTTCTGGGGAATATAAATG
TCAGGCTCCCTTATACACAGCCAGTCTGCAGGTCGACCATAGTGACTGGATATGTTGTGTTTTACAGTAT
TATGTAGTCTGTTTTTTATGCAAAATCTAATTTAATATATTGATATTTATATCATTTTACGTTTCTCGTT
CAGCTTTCTTGTACAAAGTGGTGATGGGTAAGGATCCGGCTGCTAACAAAGCCCGAAAGGAAGCTGAGTT
GGCTGCTGCCACCGCTGAGCAATAACTAGCATAACCCCTTGGGGCCTCTAAACGGGTCTTGAGGGGTTTT
TTGCTGAAAGGAGGAACTATATCCGGATATCCCGCAAGAGGCCCGGCAGTACCGGCATAACCAAGCCTAT
GCCTACAGCATCCAGGGTGACGGTGCCGAGGATGACGATGAGCGCATTGTTAGATTTCATACACGGTGCC
TGACTGCGTTAGCAATTTAACTGTGATAAACTACCGCATTAAAGCTTATCGATGATAAGCTGTCAAACAT
GAGAATTCTTGAAGACGAAAGGGCCTCGTGATACGCCTATTTTTATAGGTTAATGTCATGATAATAATGG
TTTCTTAGACGTCAGGTGGCACTTTTCGGGGAAATGTGCGCGGAACCCCTATTTGTTTATTTTTCTAAAT
ACATTCAAATATGTATCCGCTCATGAGACAATAACCCTGATAAATGCTTCAATAATATTGAAAAAGGAAG
AGTATGAGTATTCAACATTTCCGTGTCGCCCTTATTC
